Addgene plasmid #21648: pIS1 DICER1 short UTR
Depositing lab: David Bartel. Depositing organization: Whitehead Institute for Biomedical Research. Publication: Widespread shortening of 3'UTRs by alternative cleavage and polyadenylation activates oncogenes in cancer cells. Mayr C, Bartel DP. Cell. 2009 Aug 21. 138(4):673-84. 10.1016/j.cell.2009.06.016 PubMed 19703394.
Backbone
  Vector backbone: pIS1
  Backbone manufacturer: Available from Addgene (#12179)
  Backbone size w/o insert (bp): 4085
  Vector type: Mammalian Expression, Luciferase
Growth in bacteria
  Bacterial resistance: Ampicillin, 100 μg/mL
  Growth temperature: 37°C
  Growth strain: DH5alpha
  Copy number: High Copy
Gene/Insert
  Gene/Insert name: Dicer 1 (alt name: CM8)
  Species: H. sapiens (human)
  Insert size (bp): 175
  Entrez Gene: DICER1 (a.k.a. DCR1, Dicer, Dicer1e, GLOW, HERNA, K12H4.8-LIKE, MNG1, RMSE2, aviD)
  Tag / fusion protein: Luciferase (N terminal on backbone)
  Cloning method: Restriction Enzyme; 5′ cloning site Xba I (not destroyed); 3′ cloning site Not I (not destroyed)
  Sequencing primers: 5′ n/a; 3′ EBV Reverse
Terms and licenses: Academic/Nonprofit Terms; Industry Terms: Not Available to Industry
Depositor comments: Short means always shortest 3’UTR due to alternative polyadenylation
How to cite: pIS1 DICER1 short UTR was a gift from David Bartel (Addgene plasmid # 21648 ; http://n2t.net/addgene:21648 ; RRID:Addgene_21648)
