[The description below was written by a language model from this plasmid's Addgene catalogue record and pLannotate feature annotations shown in this document.]
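Description:
pIS1 DICER1 short UTR is a mammalian luciferase reporter plasmid built on the pIS1 backbone and designed to measure how a specific 3′ untranslated region affects expression of an upstream reporter. It is propagated in E. coli as a high-copy plasmid through a ColE1/pUC-type origin and selected with ampicillin via the β-lactamase gene and its native promoter. The full depositor sequence is about 4.26 kb, consistent with the roughly 4.1 kb backbone plus a 175 bp insert.

The reporter unit is driven by the herpes simplex virus thymidine kinase promoter, followed by a chimeric β-globin/immunoglobulin intron that promotes efficient processing of the transcript. A T7 promoter sits just upstream of the Renilla luciferase coding sequence and would allow in vitro transcription. The insert, a 175 bp fragment from human DICER1, lies between XbaI and NotI sites downstream of the luciferase open reading frame. This corresponds to the unannotated gap between Rluc and the SV40 polyadenylation signal in the feature table. Although the catalogue lists luciferase as an N-terminal "tag", the arrangement is a 3′UTR fusion at the transcript level rather than a protein fusion. The SV40 poly(A) element and an adjacent large T antigen fragment are annotated on the reverse strand, which is how the late-orientation SV40 signal is commonly called.

According to the depositor, "short" denotes the shortest DICER1 3′UTR isoform produced by alternative cleavage and polyadenylation. The associated study concerns 3′UTR shortening in cancer cells, so the construct would typically be used to compare reporter output from this short isoform with that from longer 3′UTR versions.
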