Features (pLannotate 1.2.2; 9 found; start..end, strand, type, name):
      8..759     +  promoter       HSV TK promoter: herpes simplex virus thymidine kinase promoter
    829..961     +  intron         chimeric intron: chimera between introns from human β-globin and immunoglobulin heavy chain genes
   1006..1024    +  promoter       T7 promoter: promoter for bacteriophage T7 RNA polymerase
   1034..1969    +  CDS            Rluc: luciferase from the anthozoan coelenterate Renilla reniformis (sea pansy)
   2214..2335    -  polyA_signal   SV40 poly(A) signal: SV40 polyadenylation signal
   2358..2426    -  CDS            large T antigen (fragment): large T antigen from SV40 (simian virus 40)
   2468..2572    +  promoter       AmpR promoter: bla
   2573..3433    +  CDS            AmpR: β-lactamase; bla; confers resistance to ampicillin, carbenicillin, and related antibiotics
   3604..4192    +  rep_origin     ori: high-copy-number ColE1/pMB1/pBR322/pUC origin of replication
>Addgene plasmid #21648 | pIS1 DICER1 short UTR | depositor full sequence | sequence record 9942 | Author sequence
AGATCTAAATGAGTCTTCGGACCTCGCGGGGGCCGCTTAAGCGGTGGTTAGGGTTTGTCTGACGCGGGGG
GAGGGGGAAGGAACGAAACACTCTCATTCGGAGGCGGCTCGGGGTTTGGTCTTGGTGGCCACGGGCACGC
AGAAGAGCGCCGCGATCCTCTTAAGCACCCCCCCGCCCTCCGTGGAGGCGGGGGTTTGGTCGGCGGGTGG
TAACTGGCGGGCCGCTGACTCGGGCGGGTCGCGCGCCCCAGAGTGTGACCTTTTCGGTCTGCTCGCAGAC
CCCCGGGCGGCGCCGCCGCGGCGGCGACGGGCTCGCTGGGTCCTAGGCTCCATGGGGACCGTATACGTGG
ACAGGCTCTGGAGCATCCGCACGACTGCGGTGATATTACCGGAGACCTTCTGCGGGACGAGCCGGGTCAC
GCGGCTGACGCGGAGCGTCCGTTGGGCGACAAACACCAGGACGGGGCACAGGTACACTATCTTGTCACCC
GGAGGCGCGAGGGACTGCAGGAGCTTCAGGGAGTGGCGCAGCTGCTTCATCCCCGTGGCCCGTTGCTCGC
GTTTGCTGGCGGTGTCCCCGGAAGAAATATATTTGCATGTCTTTAGTTCTATGATGACACAAACCCCGCC
CAGCGTCTTGTCATTGGCGAATTCGAACACGCAGATGCAGTCGGGGCGGCGCGGTCCCAGGTCCACTTCG
CATATTAAGGTGACGCGTGTGGCCTCGAACACCGAGCGACCCTGCAGCGACCCGCTTAAAAGCTTGATTC
TTCTGACACAACAGTCTCGAACTTAAGCTGCAGAAGTTGGTCGTGAGGCACTGGGCAGGTAAGTATCAAG
GTTACAAGACAGGTTTAAGGAGACCAATAGAAACTGGGCTTGTCGAGACAGAGAAGACTCTTGCGTTTCT
GATAGGCACCTATTGGTCTTACTGACATCCACTTTGCCTTTCTCTCCACAGGTGTCCACTCCCAGTTCAA
TTACAGCTCTTAAGGCTAGAGTACTTAATACGACTCACTATAGGCTAGCCACCATGACTTCGAAAGTTTA
TGATCCAGAACAAAGGAAACGGATGATAACTGGTCCGCAGTGGTGGGCCAGATGTAAACAAATGAATGTT
CTTGATTCATTTATTAATTATTATGATTCAGAAAAACATGCAGAAAATGCTGTTATTTTTTTACATGGTA
ACGCGGCCTCTTCTTATTTATGGCGACATGTTGTGCCACATATTGAGCCAGTAGCGCGGTGTATTATACC
AGACCTTATTGGTATGGGCAAATCAGGCAAATCTGGTAATGGTTCTTATAGGTTACTTGATCATTACAAA
TATCTTACTGCATGGTTTGAACTTCTTAATTTACCAAAGAAGATCATTTTTGTCGGCCATGATTGGGGTG
CTTGTTTGGCATTTCATTATAGCTATGAGCATCAAGATAAGATCAAAGCAATAGTTCACGCTGAAAGTGT
AGTAGATGTGATTGAATCATGGGATGAATGGCCTGATATTGAAGAAGATATTGCGTTGATCAAATCTGAA
GAAGGAGAAAAAATGGTTTTGGAGAATAACTTCTTCGTGGAAACCATGTTGCCATCAAAAATCATGAGAA
AGTTAGAACCAGAAGAATTTGCAGCATATCTTGAACCATTCAAAGAGAAAGGTGAAGTTCGTCGTCCAAC
ATTATCATGGCCTCGTGAAATCCCGTTAGTAAAAGGTGGTAAACCTGACGTTGTACAAATTGTTAGGAAT
TATAATGCTTATCTACGTGCAAGTGATGATTTACCAAAAATGTTTATTGAATCGGACCCAGGATTCTTTT
CCAATGCTATTGTTGAAGGTGCCAAGAAGTTTCCTAATACTGAATTTGTCAAAGTAAAAGGTCTTCATTT
TTCGCAAGAAGATGCACCTGATGAAATGGGAAAATATATCAAATCGTTCGTTGAGCGAGTTCTCAAAAAT
GAACAATAATTCTAGGAGCTCTATACCGGTCTCGATATCACTACTAGTGTTCTAGAAACCGCTTTTTAAA
ATTCAAAACAAGAAACAAAACAAAAAAAATTAAGGGGAAAATTATTTAAATCGGAAAGGAAGACTTAAAG
TTGTTAGTGAGTGGAATGAATTGAAGGCAGAATTTAAAGTTTGGTTGATAACAGGATAGATAACAGAATA
AAACATTTAACATATGTATAGCGGCCGCTTCGAGCAGACATGATAAGATACATTGATGAGTTTGGACAAA
CCACAACTAGAATGCAGTGAAAAAAATGCTTTATTTGTGAAATTTGTGATGCTATTGCTTTATTTGTAAC
CATTATAAGCTGCAATAAACAAGTTAACAACAACAATTGCATTCATTTTATGTTTCAGGTTCAGGGGGAG
GTGTGGGAGGTTTTTTAAAGCAAGTAAAACCTCTACAAATGTGGTAAAATCGATAAGGATCCAGGTGGCA
CTTTTCGGGGAAATGTGCGCGGAACCCCTATTTGTTTATTTTTCTAAATACATTCAAATATGTATCCGCT
CATGAGACAATAACCCTGATAAATGCTTCAATAATATTGAAAAAGGAAGAGTATGAGTATTCAACATTTC
CGTGTCGCCCTTATTCCCTTTTTTGCGGCATTTTGCCTTCCTGTTTTTGCTCACCCAGAAACGCTGGTGA
AAGTAAAAGATGCTGAAGATCAGTTGGGTGCACGAGTGGGTTACATCGAACTGGATCTCAACAGCGGTAA
GATCCTTGAGAGTTTTCGCCCCGAAGAACGTTTTCCAATGATGAGCACTTTTAAAGTTCTGCTATGTGGC
GCGGTATTATCCCGTATTGACGCCGGGCAAGAGCAACTCGGTCGCCGCATACACTATTCTCAGAATGACT
TGGTTGAGTACTCACCAGTCACAGAAAAGCATCTTACGGATGGCATGACAGTAAGAGAATTATGCAGTGC
TGCCATAACCATGAGTGATAACACTGCGGCCAACTTACTTCTGACAACGATCGGAGGACCGAAGGAGCTA
ACCGCTTTTTTGCACAACATGGGGGATCATGTAACTCGCCTTGATCGTTGGGAACCGGAGCTGAATGAAG
CCATACCAAACGACGAGCGTGACACCACGATGCCTGTAGCAATGGCAACAACGTTGCGCAAACTATTAAC
TGGCGAACTACTTACTCTAGCTTCCCGGCAACAATTAATAGACTGGATGGAGGCGGATAAAGTTGCAGGA
CCACTTCTGCGCTCGGCCCTTCCGGCTGGCTGGTTTATTGCTGATAAATCTGGAGCCGGTGAGCGTGGGT
CTCGCGGTATCATTGCAGCACTGGGGCCAGATGGTAAGCCCTCCCGTATCGTAGTTATCTACACGACGGG
GAGTCAGGCAACTATGGATGAACGAAATAGACAGATCGCTGAGATAGGTGCCTCACTGATTAAGCATTGG
TAACTGTCAGACCAAGTTTACTCATATATACTTTAGATTGATTTAAAACTTCATTTTTAATTTAAAAGGA
TCTAGGTGAAGATCCTTTTTGATAATCTCATGACCAAAATCCCTTAACGTGAGTTTTCGTTCCACTGAGC
GTCAGACCCCGTAGAAAAGATCAAAGGATCTTCTTGAGATCCTTTTTTTCTGCGCGTAATCTGCTGCTTG
CAAACAAAAAAACCACCGCTACCAGCGGTGGTTTGTTTGCCGGATCAAGAGCTACCAACTCTTTTTCCGA
AGGTAACTGGCTTCAGCAGAGCGCAGATACCAAATACTGTTCTTCTAGTGTAGCCGTAGTTAGGCCACCA
CTTCAAGAACTCTGTAGCACCGCCTACATACCTCGCTCTGCTAATCCTGTTACCAGTGGCTGCTGCCAGT
GGCGATAAGTCGTGTCTTACCGGGTTGGACTCAAGACGATAGTTACCGGATAAGGCGCAGCGGTCGGGCT
GAACGGGGGGTTCGTGCACACAGCCCAGCTTGGAGCGAACGACCTACACCGAACTGAGATACCTACAGCG
TGAGCTATGAGAAAGCGCCACGCTTCCCGAAGGGAGAAAGGCGGACAGGTATCCGGTAAGCGGCAGGGTC
GGAACAGGAGAGCGCACGAGGGAGCTTCCAGGGGGAAACGCCTGGTATCTTTATAGTCCTGTCGGGTTTC
GCCACCTCTGACTTGAGCGTCGATTTTTGTGATGCTCGTCAGGGGGGCGGAGCCTATGGAAAAACGCCAG
CAACGCGGCCTTTTTACGGTTCCTGGCCTTTTGCTGGCCTTTTGCTCACATGGCTCGAC
