>Addgene plasmid #21648 | pIS1 DICER1 short UTR | addgene partial sequence | sequence record 27412 | 21648 with Rluc-F
CAAGGTGCAGGAAGGTTTCCTAATACTGAATTTGTCAAAGTAAAAGGTCTTCATTTTTCGCAAGAAGATG
CACCTGATGAAATGGGAAAATATATCAAATCGTTCGTTGAGCGAGTTCTCAAAAATGAACAATAATTCTA
GGAGCTCTATACCGGTCTCGATATCACTACTAGTGTTCTAGAAACCGCTTTTTAAAATTCAAAACAAGAA
ACAAAACAAAAAAAATTAAGGGGAAAATTATTTAAATCGGAAAGGAAGACTTAAAGTTGTTAGTGAGTGG
AATGAATTGAAGGCAGAATTTAAAGTTTGGTTGATAACAGGATAGATAACAGAATAAAACATTTAACATA
TGTATAGCGGCCGCTTCGAGCAGACATGATAAGATACATTGATGAGTTTGGACAAACCACAACTAGAATG
CAGTGAAAAAAATGCTTTATTTGTGAAATTTGTGATGCTATTGCTTTATTTGTAACCATTATAAGCTGCA
ATAAACAAGTTAACAACAACAATTGCATTCATTTTATGTTTCAGGTTCAGGGGGAGGTGTGGGAGGTTTT
TTAAAGCAAGTAAAACCTCTACAAATGTGGTAAAATCGATAAGGATCCAGGTGGCACTTTTCGGGGAAAT
G
